Addgene plasmid #177956: CoV2-N-S235F
Purpose: Transient mammalian expression of codon optimized SARS-CoV-2 Nucleocapsid (S235F). Used for generating RNA packaging virus-like particles.
Depositing lab: Jennifer Doudna. Depositing organization: J. David Gladstone Institutes. Publication: Rapid assessment of SARS-CoV-2 evolved variants using virus-like particles. Syed AM, Taha TY, Tabata T, Chen IP, Ciling A, Khalid MM, Sreekumar B, Chen PY, Hayashi JM, Soczek KM, Ott M, Doudna JA. Science. 2021 Nov 4:eabl6184. doi: 10.1126/science.abl6184. PubMed 34735219.
Backbone
  Vector backbone: pcDNA3.1
  Vector type: Mammalian Expression
Growth in bacteria
  Bacterial resistance: Ampicillin, 100 μg/mL
  Growth temperature: 37°C
  Growth strain: DH5alpha
  Copy number: High Copy
Gene/Insert
  Gene/Insert name: SARS-CoV-2 Nucleocapsid (S235F)
  Species: Other
  Mutation: S235F
  Entrez Gene: N (a.k.a. GU280_gp10)
  Cloning method: Gibson Cloning
Terms and licenses: Academic/Nonprofit Terms; Industry Terms: Not Available to Industry
Depositor comments: Please visit https://www.biorxiv.org/content/10.1101/2021.08.05.455082v1 for bioRxv preprint.
How to cite: CoV2-N-S235F was a gift from Jennifer Doudna (Addgene plasmid # 177956 ; http://n2t.net/addgene:177956 ; RRID:Addgene_177956)
