[The description below was written by a language model from this plasmid's Addgene catalogue record and pLannotate feature annotations shown in this document.]
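Description:
CoV2-N-S235F is a pcDNA3.1-based mammalian expression plasmid of about 6.7 kb, built for transient expression of a codon-optimized SARS-CoV-2 nucleocapsid (N) protein carrying the S235F substitution. It is propagated in E. coli through a high-copy ColE1/pUC-type origin and selected with ampicillin via the β-lactamase gene and its native promoter. The backbone also carries an f1 phage origin. A neomycin phosphotransferase cassette, driven by the SV40 early promoter and terminated by an SV40 polyadenylation signal, could support G418 selection in mammalian cells, although the stated use is transient. The annotation software also reports several short fragments (a truncated HIV-1 LTR piece, ble, lacI, bom and a partial SV40 promoter). These look like backbone remnants or partial matches rather than functional elements.

The N open reading frame was inserted by Gibson cloning and lies downstream of the human cytomegalovirus immediate early enhancer and promoter. It is followed by the bovine growth hormone polyadenylation signal, giving strong constitutive expression in transfected mammalian cells. A T7 promoter sits between the CMV promoter and the coding sequence, which is standard in this backbone and allows in vitro transcription or sequencing. No epitope tag or reporter is annotated on the insert.

N packages the viral RNA genome into a ribonucleoprotein and takes part in virion assembly through its interaction with the membrane protein. According to the record, the plasmid is used to generate RNA-packaging SARS-CoV-2 virus-like particles. The associated work used such particles to assess evolved viral variants, which implies this construct serves to test the effect of the S235F change; the record does not describe the other components needed for particle production.
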