Features (pLannotate 1.2.2; 20 found; start..end, strand, type, name):
    125..504     +  enhancer       CMV enhancer: human cytomegalovirus immediate early enhancer
    505..708     +  promoter       CMV promoter: human cytomegalovirus (CMV) immediate early promoter
    704..737     +  LTR            5' LTR (truncated) (fragment): truncated 5' long terminal repeat (LTR) from HIV-1
    753..771     +  promoter       T7 promoter: promoter for bacteriophage T7 RNA polymerase
    842..2098    +  CDS            N: NCAP_SARS2 - Experimental evidence at protein level: Swiss-Prot protein existence level 1. Packages the positive strand viral genome RNA into a helical ribonucleocapsid (RNP) and plays a fundamental role during virion assembly through its interactions with the viral genome and membrane protein M. Plays an important role in enhancing the efficiency of subgenomic viral RNA transcription as well as viral replication (By similarity). May modulate transforming growth factor-beta signaling by binding host smad3 (By similarity). From Severe acute respiratory syndrome coronavirus 2 (2019-nCoV) (SARS-C
   2145..2369    +  polyA_signal   bGH poly(A) signal: bovine growth hormone polyadenylation signal
   2373..2394    +  promoter       SV40 promoter (fragment): SV40 enhancer and early promoter
   2415..2843    +  rep_origin     f1 ori (sequence partly withheld): f1 bacteriophage origin of replication; arrow indicates direction of (+) strand synthesis
   2857..3186    +  promoter       SV40 promoter: SV40 enhancer and early promoter
   3253..4044    +  CDS            neo: KKA2_KLEPN - Also known as kan, nptII. Experimental evidence at protein level: Swiss-Prot protein existence level 1. Resistance to kanamycin, neomycin, paromomycin, ribostamycin, butirosin and gentamicin B. From Klebsiella pneumoniae.
   4068..4226    +  CDS            ble (fragment): BLE_KLEPN - Experimental evidence at protein level: Swiss-Prot protein existence level 1. Binding protein with a strong affinity to the bleomycin family of antibiotics. Binds to CL990; an antimitotic-antibiotic compound. From Klebsiella pneumoniae.
   4221..4342    +  polyA_signal   SV40 poly(A) signal: SV40 polyadenylation signal
   4415..4431    -  protein_bind   lac operator: The lac repressor binds to the lac operator to inhibit transcription in E. coli. This inhibition can be relieved by adding lactose or isopropyl-β-D-thiogalactopyranoside (IPTG). lac repressor encoded by lacI
   4439..4469    -  promoter       lac promoter: promoter for the E. coli lac operon
   4484..4505    -  protein_bind   CAP binding site: CAP binding activates transcription in the presence of cAMP. E. coli catabolite activator protein
   4518..4610    -  CDS            lacI (fragment): lac repressor; lacI; The lac repressor binds to the lac operator to inhibit transcription in E. coli. This inhibition can be relieved by adding lactose or isopropyl-β-D-thiogalactopyranoside (IPTG).
   4793..5381    -  rep_origin     ori: high-copy-number ColE1/pMB1/pBR322/pUC origin of replication
   5552..6412    -  CDS            AmpR: β-lactamase; bla; confers resistance to ampicillin, carbenicillin, and related antibiotics
   6413..6517    -  promoter       AmpR promoter: bla
   6576..6628    -  misc_feature   bom (fragment): basis of mobility region from pBR322
>Addgene plasmid #177956 | CoV2-N-S235F | addgene full sequence | sequence record 348185 | Addgene NGS Result
GAGTAGTGCGCGAGCAAAATTTAAGCTACAACAAGGCAAGGCTTGACCGACAATTGCATGAAGAATCTGC
TTAGGGTTAGGCGTTTTGCGCTGCTTCGCGATGTACGGGCCAGATATACGCGTTGACATTGATTATTGAC
TAGTTATTAATAGTAATCAATTACGGGGTCATTAGTTCATAGCCCATATATGGAGTTCCGCGTTACATAA
CTTACGGTAAATGGCCCGCCTGGCTGACCGCCCAACGACCCCCGCCCATTGACGTCAATAATGACGTATG
TTCCCATAGTAACGCCAATAGGGACTTTCCATTGACGTCAATGGGTGGAGTATTTACGGTAAACTGCCCA
CTTGGCAGTACATCAAGTGTATCATATGCCAAGTACGCCCCCTATTGACGTCAATGACGGTAAATGGCCC
GCCTGGCATTATGCCCAGTACATGACCTTATGGGACTTTCCTACTTGGCAGTACATCTACGTATTAGTCA
TCGCTATTACCATGGTGATGCGGTTTTGGCAGTACATCAATGGGCGTGGATAGCGGTTTGACTCACGGGG
ATTTCCAAGTCTCCACCCCATTGACGTCAATGGGAGTTTGTTTTGGCACCAAAATCAACGGGACTTTCCA
AAATGTCGTAACAACTCCGCCCCATTGACGCAAATGGGCGGTAGGCGTGTACGGTGGGAGGTCTATATAA
GCAGAGCTCTCTGGCTAACTAGAGAACCCACTGCTTACTGGCTTATCGAAATTAATACGACTCACTATAG
GGAGACCCAAGCTGGCTAGCCTTCCATTTCAGGTGTCGTGAGGATCTATTTCCGGTGAATTCGCCGCCAC
CATGAGCGACAACGGCCCCCAAAACCAACGGAATGCCCCTCGGATAACATTTGGTGGCCCTAGTGATTCC
ACAGGAAGTAACCAAAACGGAGAACGGTCTGGAGCCCGCTCTAAACAGAGGCGACCACAGGGATTGCCAA
ATAACACAGCGTCATGGTTTACAGCCCTGACTCAACATGGAAAGGAGGACTTGAAATTTCCACGAGGACA
GGGTGTACCAATAAACACAAACAGTAGTCCAGACGATCAGATCGGGTATTATAGAAGGGCCACGAGACGC
ATCAGAGGTGGAGATGGTAAAATGAAAGATCTCAGTCCGCGCTGGTACTTTTATTATTTGGGAACCGGCC
CAGAAGCGGGCCTCCCATATGGAGCCAATAAGGACGGGATTATATGGGTGGCTACAGAGGGAGCCCTCAA
TACGCCAAAAGATCACATCGGAACAAGAAACCCTGCTAATAATGCCGCAATCGTGCTGCAGTTGCCTCAG
GGGACGACGCTTCCTAAAGGCTTTTACGCAGAAGGATCACGCGGCGGCAGCCAAGCATCCTCAAGGTCTA
GTTCCAGAAGTCGAAACAGCTCCAGAAACTCCACACCAGGGTCCAGTAGGGGCACAAGTCCGGCGCGGAT
GGCGGGCAACGGCGGAGACGCCGCACTCGCTCTGTTGCTCCTGGACCGGCTCAACCAACTTGAATCCAAG
ATGTTCGGTAAGGGACAGCAGCAACAAGGTCAAACCGTAACCAAGAAAAGCGCTGCAGAAGCTTCTAAAA
AACCTCGACAAAAACGGACCGCTACGAAGGCATATAACGTTACTCAAGCCTTCGGGAGACGAGGGCCGGA
GCAAACCCAGGGGAATTTTGGAGATCAGGAGCTCATCCGGCAAGGGACAGATTACAAACATTGGCCTCAA
ATCGCTCAGTTCGCGCCGTCCGCAAGTGCTTTTTTCGGAATGTCTCGCATCGGTATGGAAGTAACACCAT
CCGGGACATGGCTCACTTATACCGGCGCCATCAAGCTGGACGACAAAGATCCAAATTTCAAAGATCAGGT
GATTCTCTTGAATAAACACATAGACGCGTATAAGACGTTTCCACCCACCGAACCCAAGAAGGACAAAAAG
AAAAAAGCTGATGAAACACAAGCGTTGCCCCAGCGACAGAAGAAGCAGCAAACCGTCACCCTCCTGCCAG
CCGCTGATCTCGATGACTTCTCCAAGCAACTTCAACAGTCCATGAGCTCAGCCGATTCTACTCAGGCGTA
ACTCGAGTCTAGAGGGCCCGTTTAAACCCGCTGATCAGCCTCGACTGTGCCTTCTAGTTGCCAGCCATCT
GTTGTTTGCCCCTCCCCCGTGCCTTCCTTGACCCTGGAAGGTGCCACTCCCACTGTCCTTTCCTAATAAA
ATGAGGAAATTGCATCGCATTGTCTGAGTAGGTGTCATTCTATTCTGGGGGGTGGGGTGGGGCAGGACAG
CAAGGGGGAGGATTGGGAAGACAATAGCAGGCATGCTGGGGATGCGGTGGGCTCTATGGCTTCTGAGGCG
GAAAGAACCAGCTGGGGCTCTAGGGGGTATCCCC
[124 nt withheld, positions 2415-2538]
C
[91 nt withheld, positions 2540-2630]
A
[49 nt withheld, positions 2632-2680]
CCTTTGACGTTGGAGTCCACGTTCTTT
[37 nt withheld, positions 2708-2744]
ACCCTATCTCGGTCTATTCTTTTGATTTATAAGGGATTTTGCCGATTTCGGCCTATTGGTTAAAAAATGA
GCTGATTTAACAAAAATTTAACGCGAATTAATTCTGTGGAATGTGTGTCAGTTAGGGTGTGGAAAGTCCC
CAGGCTCCCCAGCAGGCAGAAGTATGCAAAGCATGCATCTCAATTAGTCAGCAACCAGGTGTGGAAAGTC
CCCAGGCTCCCCAGCAGGCAGAAGTATGCAAAGCATGCATCTCAATTAGTCAGCAACCATAGTCCCGCCC
CTAACTCCGCCCATCCCGCCCCTAACTCCGCCCAGTTCCGCCCATTCTCCGCCCCATGGCTGACTAATTT
TTTTTATTTATGCAGAGGCCGAGGCCGCCTCTGCCTCTGAGCTATTCCAGAAGTAGTGAGGAGGCTTTTT
TGGAGGCCTAGGCTTTTGCAAAAAGCTCCCGGGAGCTTGTATATCCATTTTCGGATCTGATCAAGAGACA
GGATGAGGATCGTTTCGCATGATTGAACAAGATGGATTGCACGCAGGTTCTCCGGCCGCTTGGGTGGAGA
GGCTATTCGGCTATGACTGGGCACAACAGACAATCGGCTGCTCTGATGCCGCCGTGTTCCGGCTGTCAGC
GCAGGGGCGCCCGGTTCTTTTTGTCAAGACCGACCTGTCCGGTGCCCTGAATGAACTGCAGGACGAGGCA
GCGCGGCTATCGTGGCTGGCCACGACGGGCGTTCCTTGCGCAGCTGTGCTCGACGTTGTCACTGAAGCGG
GAAGGGACTGGCTGCTATTGGGCGAAGTGCCGGGGCAGGATCTCCTGTCATCTCACCTTGCTCCTGCCGA
GAAAGTATCCATCATGGCTGATGCAATGCGGCGGCTGCATACGCTTGATCCGGCTACCTGCCCATTCGAC
CACCAAGCGAAACATCGCATCGAGCGAGCACGTACTCGGATGGAAGCCGGTCTTGTCGATCAGGATGATC
TGGACGAAGAGCATCAGGGGCTCGCGCCAGCCGAACTGTTCGCCAGGCTCAAGGCGCGCATGCCCGACGG
CGAGGATCTCGTCGTGACCCATGGCGATGCCTGCTTGCCGAATATCATGGTGGAAAATGGCCGCTTTTCT
GGATTCATCGACTGTGGCCGGCTGGGTGTGGCGGACCGCTATCAGGACATAGCGTTGGCTACCCGTGATA
TTGCTGAAGAGCTTGGCGGCGAATGGGCTGACCGCTTCCTCGTGCTTTACGGTATCGCCGCTCCCGATTC
GCAGCGCATCGCCTTCTATCGCCTTCTTGACGAGTTCTTCTGAGCGGGACTCTGGGGTTCGAAATGACCG
ACCAAGCGACGCCCAACCTGCCATCACGAGATTTCGATTCCACCGCCGCCTTCTATGAAAGGTTGGGCTT
CGGAATCGTTTTCCGGGACGCCGGCTGGATGATCCTCCAGCGCGGGGATCTCATGCTGGAGTTCTTCGCC
CACCCCAACTTGTTTATTGCAGCTTATAATGGTTACAAATAAAGCAATAGCATCACAAATTTCACAAATA
AAGCATTTTTTTCACTGCATTCTAGTTGTGGTTTGTCCAAACTCATCAATGTATCTTATCATGTCTGTAT
ACCGTCGACCTCTAGCTAGAGCTTGGCGTAATCATGGTCATAGCTGTTTCCTGTGTGAAATTGTTATCCG
CTCACAATTCCACACAACATACGAGCCGGAAGCATAAAGTGTAAAGCCTGGGGTGCCTAATGAGTGAGCT
AACTCACATTAATTGCGTTGCGCTCACTGCCCGCTTTCCAGTCGGGAAACCTGTCGTGCCAGCTGCATTA
ATGAATCGGCCAACGCGCGGGGAGAGGCGGTTTGCGTATTGGGCGCTCTTCCGCTTCCTCGCTCACTGAC
TCGCTGCGCTCGGTCGTTCGGCTGCGGCGAGCGGTATCAGCTCACTCAAAGGCGGTAATACGGTTATCCA
CAGAATCAGGGGATAACGCAGGAAAGAACATGTGAGCAAAAGGCCAGCAAAAGGCCAGGAACCGTAAAAA
GGCCGCGTTGCTGGCGTTTTTCCATAGGCTCCGCCCCCCTGACGAGCATCACAAAAATCGACGCTCAAGT
CAGAGGTGGCGAAACCCGACAGGACTATAAAGATACCAGGCGTTTCCCCCTGGAAGCTCCCTCGTGCGCT
CTCCTGTTCCGACCCTGCCGCTTACCGGATACCTGTCCGCCTTTCTCCCTTCGGGAAGCGTGGCGCTTTC
TCATAGCTCACGCTGTAGGTATCTCAGTTCGGTGTAGGTCGTTCGCTCCAAGCTGGGCTGTGTGCACGAA
CCCCCCGTTCAGCCCGACCGCTGCGCCTTATCCGGTAACTATCGTCTTGAGTCCAACCCGGTAAGACACG
ACTTATCGCCACTGGCAGCAGCCACTGGTAACAGGATTAGCAGAGCGAGGTATGTAGGCGGTGCTACAGA
GTTCTTGAAGTGGTGGCCTAACTACGGCTACACTAGAAGAACAGTATTTGGTATCTGCGCTCTGCTGAAG
CCAGTTACCTTCGGAAAAAGAGTTGGTAGCTCTTGATCCGGCAAACAAACCACCGCTGGTAGCGGTGGTT
TTTTTGTTTGCAAGCAGCAGATTACGCGCAGAAAAAAAGGATCTCAAGAAGATCCTTTGATCTTTTCTAC
GGGGTCTGACGCTCAGTGGAACGAAAACTCACGTTAAGGGATTTTGGTCATGAGATTATCAAAAAGGATC
TTCACCTAGATCCTTTTAAATTAAAAATGAAGTTTTAAATCAATCTAAAGTATATATGAGTAAACTTGGT
CTGACAGTTACCAATGCTTAATCAGTGAGGCACCTATCTCAGCGATCTGTCTATTTCGTTCATCCATAGT
TGCCTGACTCCCCGTCGTGTAGATAACTACGATACGGGAGGGCTTACCATCTGGCCCCAGTGCTGCAATG
ATACCGCGAGACCCACGCTCACCGGCTCCAGATTTATCAGCAATAAACCAGCCAGCCGGAAGGGCCGAGC
GCAGAAGTGGTCCTGCAACTTTATCCGCCTCCATCCAGTCTATTAATTGTTGCCGGGAAGCTAGAGTAAG
TAGTTCGCCAGTTAATAGTTTGCGCAACGTTGTTGCCATTGCTACAGGCATCGTGGTGTCACGCTCGTCG
TTTGGTATGGCTTCATTCAGCTCCGGTTCCCAACGATCAAGGCGAGTTACATGATCCCCCATGTTGTGCA
AAAAAGCGGTTAGCTCCTTCGGTCCTCCGATCGTTGTCAGAAGTAAGTTGGCCGCAGTGTTATCACTCAT
GGTTATGGCAGCACTGCATAATTCTCTTACTGTCATGCCATCCGTAAGATGCTTTTCTGTGACTGGTGAG
TACTCAACCAAGTCATTCTGAGAATAGTGTATGCGGCGACCGAGTTGCTCTTGCCCGGCGTCAATACGGG
ATAATACCGCGCCACATAGCAGAACTTTAAAAGTGCTCATCATTGGAAAACGTTCTTCGGGGCGAAAACT
CTCAAGGATCTTACCGCTGTTGAGATCCAGTTCGATGTAACCCACTCGTGCACCCAACTGATCTTCAGCA
TCTTTTACTTTCACCAGCGTTTCTGGGTGAGCAAAAACAGGAAGGCAAAATGCCGCAAAAAAGGGAATAA
GGGCGACACGGAAATGTTGAATACTCATACTCTTCCTTTTTCAATATTATTGAAGCATTTATCAGGGTTA
TTGTCTCATGAGCGGATACATATTTGAATGTATTTAGAAAAATAAACAAATAGGGGTTCCGCGCACATTT
CCCCGAAAAGTGCCACCTGACGTCGACGGATCGGGAGATCTCCCGATCCCCTATGGTGCACTCTCAGTAC
AATCTGCTCTGATGCCGCATAGTTAAGCCAGTATCTGCTCCCTGCTTGTGTGTTGGAGGTCGCT
